>Addgene plasmid #161526 | pJM410 ZF1x6-C mKate2 in TUPV1 | addgene full sequence | sequence record 317642 | Addgene NGS Result
GCCCCCCCCCAAAGCCCCCAGGGATGTAATTACGTCCCTCCCCCGCTAGGGGGCAGCAGCGAGCCGCCCG
GGGCTCCGCTCCGGTCCGGCGCTCCCCCCGCATCCCCGAGCCGGCAGCGTGCGGGGACAGCCCGGGCACG
GGGAAGGTGGCACGGGATCGCTTTCCTCTGAACGCTTCTCGCTGCTCTTTGAGCCTGCAGACACCTGGGG
GGATACGGGGAAAAAGCTTTAGGCTGAAAGAGAGATTTAGAATGACAGAATCATAGAACGGCCTGCGTAC
GGATGGGGCTCTAGCTCTAGAGCTTGATATCGAATTCCTGCAGCCCCGCTAGAGGGACAGCCCCCCCCCA
AAGCCCCCAGGGATGTAATTACGTCCCTCCCCCGCTAGGGGGCAGCAGCGAGCCGCCCGGGGCTCCGCTC
CGGTCCGGCGCTCCCCCCGCATCCCCGAGCCGGCAGCGTGCGGGGACAGCCCGGGCACGGGGAAGGTGGC
ACGGGATCGCTTTCCTCTGAACGCTTCTCGCTGCTCTTTGAGCCTGCAGACACCTGGGGGGATACGGGGA
AAAAGCTTTAGGCTGAAAGAGAGATTTAGAATGACAGAATCATAGAACGGCCTGGGCGCGCCTGGTGGCG
AACGATCAACAGACGGGAGAGGGCAAAAGTCTTCGCTGACAGCGACCGGACTCTAGGGGGTATCCCC
[124 nt withheld, positions 698-821]
C
[91 nt withheld, positions 823-913]
A
[49 nt withheld, positions 915-963]
CCTTTGACGTTGGAGTCCACGTTCTTT
[37 nt withheld, positions 991-1027]
ACCCTATCTCGGTCTATTCTTTTGATTTATAAGGGATTTTGCCGATTTCGGCCTATTGGTTAAAAAATGA
GCTGATTTAACAAAAATTTAACGCGAATTAATTCTGTGGAATGTGTGTCAGTTAGGCTCAATTAGTCAGC
AACCATAGTCCCGCCCCTAACTCCGCCCATCCCGCCCCTAACTCCGCCCAGTTCCGCCCATTCTCCGCCC
CATGGCTGACTAATTTTTTTTATTTATGCAGAGGCCGAGGCCGCCTCTGCCTCTGAGCTATTCCAGAAGT
AGTGAGGAGGCTTTTTTGGAGGCCTAGGCTTTTGCAAAAAGCTCCCGGGAGCTTGTATATCCATTTTCGG
AGGTTGGGCTTCGGAATCGTTTTCCGGGACGCCGGCTGGATGATCCTCCAGCGCGGGGATCTCATGCTGG
AGTTCTTCGCCCACCCCAACTTGTTTATTGCAGCTTATAATGGTTACAAATAAAGCAATAGCATCACAAA
TTTCACAAATAAAGCATTTTTTTCACTGCATTCTAGTTGTGGTTTGTCCAAACTCATCAATGTATCTTAT
CATGTCTGTATACCGTCGACCTCTAGCTAGAGCTTGGCGTAATCATGGTCATAGCTGTTTCCTGTGTGAA
ATTGTTATCCGCTCACAATTCCACACAACATACGAGCCGGAAGCATAAAGTGTAAAGCCTGGGGTGCCTA
ATGAGTGAGCTAACTCACATTAATTGCGTTGCGCTCACTGCCCGCTTTCCAGTCGGGAAACCTGTCGTGC
CAGCTGCATTAATGAATCGGCCAACGCGCGGGGAGAGGCGGTTTGCGTATTGGGCGCTCTTCCGCTTCCT
CGCTCACTGACTCGCTGCGCTCGGTCGTTCGGCTGCGGCGAGCGGTATCAGCTCACTCAAAGGCGGTAAT
ACGGTTATCCACAGAATCAGGGGATAACGCAGGAAAGAACATGTGAGCAAAAGGCCAGCAAAAGGCCAGG
AACCGTAAAAAGGCCGCGTTGCTGGCGTTTTTCCATAGGCTCCGCCCCCCTGACGAGCATCACAAAAATC
GACGCTCAAGTCAGAGGTGGCGAAACCCGACAGGACTATAAAGATACCAGGCGTTTCCCCCTGGAAGCTC
CCTCGTGCGCTCTCCTGTTCCGACCCTGCCGCTTACCGGATACCTGTCCGCCTTTCTCCCTTCGGGAAGC
GTGGCGCTTTCTCATAGCTCACGCTGTAGGTATCTCAGTTCGGTGTAGGTCGTTCGCTCCAAGCTGGGCT
GTGTGCACGAACCCCCCGTTCAGCCCGACCGCTGCGCCTTATCCGGTAACTATCGTCTTGAGTCCAACCC
GGTAAGACACGACTTATCGCCACTGGCAGCAGCCACTGGTAACAGGATTAGCAGAGCGAGGTATGTAGGC
GGTGCTACAGAGTTCTTGAAGTGGTGGCCTAACTACGGCTACACTAGAAGAACAGTATTTGGTATCTGCG
CTCTGCTGAAGCCAGTTACCTTCGGAAAAAGAGTTGGTAGCTCTTGATCCGGCAAACAAACCACCGCTGG
TAGCGGTGGTTTTTTTGTTTGCAAGCAGCAGATTACGCGCAGAAAAAAAGGATCTCAAGAAGATCCTTTG
ATCTTTTCTACGGGGTCTGACGCTCAGTGGAACGAAAACTCACGTTAAGGGATTTTGGTCATGAGATTAT
CAAAAAGGATCTTCACCTAGATCCTTTTAAATTAAAAATGAAGTTTTAAATCAATCTAAAGTATATATGA
GTAAACTTGGTCTGACAGTTACCAATGCTTAATCAGTGAGGCACCTATCTCAGCGATCTGTCTATTTCGT
TCATCCATAGTTGCCTGACTCCCCGTCGTGTAGATAACTACGATACGGGAGGGCTTACCATCTGGCCCCA
GTGCTGCAATGATACCGCGAGATCCACGCTCACCGGCTCCAGATTTATCAGCAATAAACCAGCCAGCCGG
AAGGGCCGAGCGCAGAAGTGGTCCTGCAACTTTATCCGCCTCCATCCAGTCTATTAATTGTTGCCGGGAA
GCTAGAGTAAGTAGTTCGCCAGTTAATAGTTTGCGCAACGTTGTTGCCATTGCTACAGGCATCGTGGTGT
CACGCTCGTCGTTTGGTATGGCTTCATTCAGCTCCGGTTCCCAACGATCAAGGCGAGTTACATGATCCCC
CATGTTGTGCAAAAAAGCGGTTAGCTCCTTCGGTCCTCCGATCGTTGTCAGAAGTAAGTTGGCCGCAGTG
TTATCACTCATGGTTATGGCAGCACTGCATAATTCTCTTACTGTCATGCCATCCGTAAGATGCTTTTCTG
TGACTGGTGAGTACTCAACCAAGTCATTCTGAGAATAGTGTATGCGGCGACCGAGTTGCTCTTGCCCGGC
GTCAATACGGGATAATACCGCGCCACATAGCAGAACTTTAAAAGTGCTCATCATTGGAAAACGTTCTTCG
GGGCGAAAACTCTCAAGGATCTTACCGCTGTTGAGATCCAGTTCGATGTAACCCACTCGTGCACCCAACT
GATCTTCAGCATCTTTTACTTTCACCAGCGTTTCTGGGTGAGCAAAAACAGGAAGGCAAAATGCCGCAAA
AAAGGGAATAAGGGCGACACGGAAATGTTGAATACTCATACTCTTCCTTTTTCAATATTATTGAAGCATT
TATCAGGGTTATTGTCTCATGAGCGGATACATATTTGAATGTATTTAGAAAAATAAACAAATAGGGGTTC
CGCGCACATTTCCCCGAAAAGTGCCACCTGACGTCGACGGATCGGGAGATCGAAGACGGTGCCAAGGTCT
TGACAAACGAGTGCTAGTACAAGATCTTGACGTCGACGGATCGGGAGATCTGAATTACGATCGGAGTGAG
GATAATTAGAGTGAGGACGATCGGAGTGAGGAAAATTAGAGTGAGGACGATCGGAGTGAGGATAATTAGA
GTGAGGACGATCCCTCTAGAGGGTATATAATGGGGGCCACTAGTCTACTACCAGAGCTCATCGCTAGCGC
CACCATGGTGAGCGAGCTGATTAAGGAGAACATGCACATGAAGCTGTATATGGAGGGCACCGTGAACAAC
CACCACTTCAAGTGTACCTCCGAGGGCGAAGGCAAGCCCTACGAGGGCACCCAGACCATGAGAATCAAGG
CGGTCGAGGGCGGCCCTCTCCCCTTCGCCTTCGACATCCTGGCTACCAGCTTCATGTACGGCAGCAAAAC
CTTCATCAACCACACCCAGGGCATCCCCGACTTCTTTAAGCAGTCCTTCCCCGAGGGCTTCACATGGGAG
AGAGTCACCACATACGAAGATGGGGGCGTGCTGACCGCTACCCAGGACACCAGCCTCCAGGACGGCTGCC
TCATCTACAACGTCAAGATCAGAGGGGTGAACTTCCCATCCAACGGCCCTGTGATGCAGAAGAAAACACT
CGGCTGGGAGGCCTCCACCGAAACCCTGTACCCCGCTGACGGCGGCCTGGAAGGCAGAGCCGACATGGCC
CTGAAGCTCGTGGGCGGGGGCCACCTGATCTGCAACTTGAAAACCACATACAGATCCAAGAAACCCGCTA
AGAACCTCAAGATGCCCGGCGTCTACTATGTGGACAGGAGACTGGAAAGAATCAAGGAGGCCGACAAAGA
AACCTACGTCGAGCAGCACGAGGTGGCTGTGGCCAGATACTGCGACCTCCCTAGCAAACTGGGGCACAGA
TGAGCGGCCGCTCGAGTCTAGAGGGCCCGTTTAAACCCGCTGATCAGCCTCGACTGTGCCTTCTAGTTGC
CAGCCATCTGTTGTTTGCCCCTCCCCCGTGCCTTCCTTGACCCTGGAAGGTGCCACTCCCACTGTCCTTT
CCTAATAAAATGAGGAAATTGCATCGCATTGTCTGAGTAGGTGTCATTCTATTCTGGGGGGTGGGGTGGG
GCAGGACAGCAAGGGGGAGGATTGGGAAGTCAATAGCAGGCATGCTGGGGATGCGGTGGGCTCTATGGCT
TCTGAGGCAGGTCGAGGGTACATGCGCCTTACTCCTTGTGAGCGCATCGCGATAAGCTCTAGAGGGACA
Features (pLannotate 1.2.2; 16 found; start..end, strand, type, name):
    301..326     -  misc_feature   MCS (fragment): pBluescript multiple cloning site
    698..1126    +  rep_origin     f1 ori (sequence partly withheld): f1 bacteriophage origin of replication; arrow indicates direction of (+) strand synthesis
   1131..1153    +  promoter       SV40 promoter (fragment): SV40 enhancer and early promoter
   1154..1345    +  promoter       SV40 promoter: SV40 early promoter
   1372..1470    +  CDS            ble (fragment): BLE_KLEPN - Experimental evidence at protein level: Swiss-Prot protein existence level 1. Binding protein with a strong affinity to the bleomycin family of antibiotics. Binds to CL990; an antimitotic-antibiotic compound. From Klebsiella pneumoniae.
   1465..1586    +  polyA_signal   SV40 poly(A) signal: SV40 polyadenylation signal
   1659..1675    -  protein_bind   lac operator: The lac repressor binds to the lac operator to inhibit transcription in E. coli. This inhibition can be relieved by adding lactose or isopropyl-β-D-thiogalactopyranoside (IPTG). lac repressor encoded by lacI
   1683..1713    -  promoter       lac promoter: promoter for the E. coli lac operon
   1728..1749    -  protein_bind   CAP binding site: CAP binding activates transcription in the presence of cAMP. E. coli catabolite activator protein
   1762..1854    -  CDS            lacI (fragment): lac repressor; lacI; The lac repressor binds to the lac operator to inhibit transcription in E. coli. This inhibition can be relieved by adding lactose or isopropyl-β-D-thiogalactopyranoside (IPTG).
   2037..2625    -  rep_origin     ori: high-copy-number ColE1/pMB1/pBR322/pUC origin of replication
   2796..3656    -  CDS            AmpR: β-lactamase; bla; confers resistance to ampicillin, carbenicillin, and related antibiotics
   3657..3761    -  promoter       AmpR promoter: bla
   3984..4000    +  promoter       minP (fragment): minimal TATA-box promoter with low basal activity
   4042..4737    +  CDS            mKate2: mKate2 is a basic (constitutively fluorescent) red fluorescent protein published in 2009, derived from Entacmaea quadricolor. It is reported to be a rapidly-maturing monomer with moderate acid sensitivity.
   4791..4902    +  polyA_signal   bGH poly(A) signal: bovine growth hormone polyadenylation signal
