[The description below was written by a language model from this plasmid's Addgene catalogue record and pLannotate feature annotations shown in this document.]
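Description:
pJM410 ZF1x6-C mKate2 in TUPV1 is a mammalian expression and synthetic-biology plasmid of about 5.1 kb, built on the TUPV1 backbone (pPD471 CMV MCS). It serves as an inducible reporter for engineered genetic programs. It is propagated in E. coli through a high-copy ColE1/pUC-type origin and selected with ampicillin via the AmpR (β-lactamase) gene and its native promoter. An f1 origin is also present. The backbone retains remnants of earlier vector lineage: lac promoter/operator and CAP site elements, a short lacI fragment, and an SV40 early promoter followed by only a small fragment of the bleomycin-resistance (ble) coding sequence and an SV40 poly(A) signal. Because the ble sequence is annotated only as a short fragment, the record does not support a functional mammalian selection marker.

The payload is the red fluorescent protein mKate2, cloned between BglII and NotI sites and terminated by the bovine growth hormone poly(A) signal. Transcription is driven by the ZF1x6-C promoter, which replaces the CMV promoter named in the parental backbone. The feature table detects only a fragment of a minimal TATA-box promoter just upstream of the coding sequence. The promoter name suggests six binding sites for a zinc-finger domain called ZF1 placed ahead of that minimal core, though these sites are not annotated and the meaning of the "C" suffix is not stated. A minimal promoter of this kind has low basal activity, so mKate2 output should depend on a cognate ZF1-based synthetic transcription factor supplied from another construct. The plasmid is intended as a fluorescent readout of such regulator activity in mammalian cells, in work on model-guided design of genetic circuits.
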