Addgene plasmid #161526: pJM410 ZF1x6-C mKate2 in TUPV1
Purpose: Inducible expression of mKate2 under the ZF1x6-C promoter
Depositing lab: Joshua Leonard. Depositing organization: Northwestern University. Publication: Model-guided design of mammalian genetic programs. Muldoon JJ, Kandula V, Hong M, Donahue PS, Boucher JD, Bagheri N, Leonard JN. Sci Adv. 2021 Feb 19;7(8). pii: 7/8/eabe9375. doi: 10.1126/sciadv.abe9375. Print 2021 Feb. PubMed 33608279.
Backbone
  Vector backbone: pPD471 CMV MCS (TUPV1)
  Vector type: Mammalian Expression, Synthetic Biology
Growth in bacteria
  Bacterial resistance: Ampicillin, 100 μg/mL
  Growth temperature: 37°C
  Growth strain: DH5alpha
  Copy number: High Copy
Gene/Insert
  Gene/Insert name: mKate2
  Species: Synthetic
  Promoter: ZF1x6-C
  Cloning method: Restriction Enzyme; 5′ cloning site BglII (not destroyed); 3′ cloning site NotI (not destroyed)
  Sequencing primers: 5′ CGACACGGAAATGTTGAATAC; 3′ CAGTGGGAGTGGCACCTTCC
Terms and licenses: Academic/Nonprofit Terms; Industry Terms: Not Available to Industry
How to cite: pJM410 ZF1x6-C mKate2 in TUPV1 was a gift from Joshua Leonard (Addgene plasmid # 161526 ; http://n2t.net/addgene:161526 ; RRID:Addgene_161526)
