>Addgene plasmid #161526 | pJM410 ZF1x6-C mKate2 in TUPV1 | depositor partial sequence | sequence record 312978 | ZF1x6-C promoter
AGATCTGAATTACGATCGGAGTGAGGATAATTAGAGTGAGGACGATCGGAGTGAGGAAAATTAGAGTGAG
GACGATCGGAGTGAGGATAATTAGAGTGAGGACGATCCCTCTAGAGGGTATATAATGGGGGCCACTAGTC
TACTACCAGAGCTCATCGCTAGC
