>Addgene plasmid #161526 | pJM410 ZF1x6-C mKate2 in TUPV1 | depositor partial sequence | sequence record 312979 | mKate2 gene
ATGGTGAGCGAGCTGATTAAGGAGAACATGCACATGAAGCTGTATATGGAGGGCACCGTGAACAACCACC
ACTTCAAGTGTACCTCCGAGGGCGAAGGCAAGCCCTACGAGGGCACCCAGACCATGAGAATCAAGGCGGT
CGAGGGCGGCCCTCTCCCCTTCGCCTTCGACATCCTGGCTACCAGCTTCATGTACGGCAGCAAAACCTTC
ATCAACCACACCCAGGGCATCCCCGACTTCTTTAAGCAGTCCTTCCCCGAGGGCTTCACATGGGAGAGAG
TCACCACATACGAAGATGGGGGCGTGCTGACCGCTACCCAGGACACCAGCCTCCAGGACGGCTGCCTCAT
CTACAACGTCAAGATCAGAGGGGTGAACTTCCCATCCAACGGCCCTGTGATGCAGAAGAAAACACTCGGC
TGGGAGGCCTCCACCGAAACCCTGTACCCCGCTGACGGCGGCCTGGAAGGCAGAGCCGACATGGCCCTGA
AGCTCGTGGGCGGGGGCCACCTGATCTGCAACTTGAAAACCACATACAGATCCAAGAAACCCGCTAAGAA
CCTCAAGATGCCCGGCGTCTACTATGTGGACAGGAGACTGGAAAGAATCAAGGAGGCCGACAAAGAAACC
TACGTCGAGCAGCACGAGGTGGCTGTGGCCAGATACTGCGACCTCCCTAGCAAACTGGGGCACAGATGA
